Addgene plasmid #48115: pRBBm59
Purpose: Shuttle vector E. coli/B.meg.
Depositing lab: Dieter Jahn. Depositing organization: Technische Universitaet Braunschweig. Publication: A sucrose-inducible promoter system for the intra- and extracellular protein production in Bacillus megaterium. Biedendieck R, Gamer M, Jaensch L, Meyer S, Rohde M, Deckwer WD, Jahn D. J Biotechnol. 2007 Dec 1;132(4):426-30. Epub 2007 Jul 10. 10.1016/j.jbiotec.2007.07.494 PubMed 17692983.
Backbone
  Vector backbone: pMM1520
  Backbone manufacturer: Malten et al., 2005
  Vector type: Bacterial Expression, Synthetic Biology
Growth in bacteria
  Bacterial resistance: Ampicillin, 100 μg/mL
  Growth temperature: 37°C
  Growth strain: DH10B
  Growth instructions: For Bacillus megaterium: Tetracycline and 37 °C
  Copy number: Unknown
Gene/Insert
  Gene/Insert name: promoter sacB - gfp
Terms and licenses: Academic/Nonprofit Terms; Industry Terms: Not Available to Industry
How to cite: pRBBm59 was a gift from Dieter Jahn (Addgene plasmid # 48115 ; http://n2t.net/addgene:48115 ; RRID:Addgene_48115)
