[The description below was written by a language model from this plasmid's Addgene catalogue record and pLannotate feature annotations shown in this document.]
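Description:
pRBBm59 is a 6,467-nt shuttle vector for Escherichia coli and Bacillus megaterium, built on the pMM1520 backbone and classed as a bacterial expression and synthetic biology plasmid. For propagation in E. coli it carries a high-copy ColE1/pUC-type origin and the bla β-lactamase gene with its own promoter, giving ampicillin selection. For the Gram-positive host, the annotation shows a repB replication protein gene of the type found on small Gram-positive plasmids, together with a tetL-type tetracycline efflux gene preceded by a short leader peptide reading frame. This matches the record's note that tetracycline is the selection used in B. megaterium. A fragment of a pre/mob gene spans the sequence origin and is most likely a remnant of the parental Gram-positive replicon.

The payload is listed as "promoter sacB - gfp", that is, a GFP reporter placed under control of the sacB promoter. The feature table detects the reporter as a roughly 0.7 kb match to Cycle 3 GFP on the forward strand. The sacB promoter itself was not annotated by the automated tool, though the unannotated region upstream of GFP is where it would be expected. The associated publication title describes a sucrose-inducible promoter system for intracellular and extracellular protein production in B. megaterium, so this plasmid most plausibly serves as the fluorescent reporter construct for measuring sucrose-dependent promoter activity and intracellular protein yield in that host. The very short hit to a yeast VMA intein region (under 20 nt) is almost certainly a spurious or linker-derived match rather than a functional element.
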