Features (pLannotate 1.2.2; 9 found; start..end, strand, type, name):
    295..311     -  CDS            Sce VMA intein 3' region (fragment): modified 3' region of the intein from the yeast Vma1 subunit of the vacuolar ATPase (Chong et al., 1998); Saccharomyces cerevisiae VMA1; C-terminal cleavage of this intein can be induced by thiols.
    853..1570    +  CDS            Cycle 3 GFP (fragment): Cycle 3 GFP (Crameri et al., 1996) mammalian codon-optimized
   1752..2340    -  rep_origin     ori: high-copy-number ColE1/pMB1/pBR322/pUC origin of replication
   2511..3371    -  CDS            AmpR: β-lactamase; bla; confers resistance to ampicillin, carbenicillin, and related antibiotics
   3372..3476    -  promoter       AmpR promoter: bla
   3640..5016    -  CDS            TcR: tetracycline efflux protein; Bacillus subtilis tetL; confers resistance to tetracycline
   5053..5112    -  CDS            tetL: LPTR_BACCE - Protein predicted: Swiss-Prot protein existence level 4. From Bacillus cereus.
   5216..6220    -  CDS            repB: RepB replication protein; repB; from Enterococcus faecalis plasmid pAMα1 AAN03827.1 22652809.0
   6447..165     -  CDS            pre (fragment) (across the origin): PRE2_STAAM - Also known as mob. Protein inferred from homology: Swiss-Prot protein existence level 3. The interaction of the RSA site and the PRE protein may not only serves a function in plasmid maintenance, but may also contributes to the distribution of small antibiotic resistance plasmids among Gram- positive bacteria. From Staphylococcus aureus (strain Mu50 / ATCC 700699).
>Addgene plasmid #48115 | pRBBm59 | depositor full sequence | sequence record 69952 | pRBBm59 sequence 6467 bps
ACTTCGTTCTTTTTTTACCTCTCGGTTATGAGTTAGTTCAAATTCGTTCTTTTTAGGTTCTAAATCGTGT
TTTTCTTGGAATTGTGCTGTTTTATCCTTTACCTTGTCTACAAACCCCTTAAAAACGTTTTTAAAGGCTT
TTAAGCCGTCTGTACGTTCCTTAAGCTGATTCCAGCCGTGAAGGAAAAGCAACTGGTTTAGACTCTTAAT
ATTCAAAAAATGCATTATACGCTCTCTCTTTTTACAAAAGGGAGAGCGTATAATGCATTAAAAAAGATAA
AAATGAGTAGGTAAAAAGAAGGAATATTTTTTTCTGAAAACATACTTTAGACCTTTATTATTATCATCCT
AATCTTTAGAAAGGAAAAAGAATAGAACGTTTTCATGTCCGGCTAATAAAAAAAAGGTACTGATTTTTCA
AGAGATTGATAAAAACAGAATGGTCGGAAAGTATAAAAAACGGAATAGCGTTTTCAATGCTGGAAAGATA
AAGTGTTTAATCATGTAGAAAGTATCAAACGCAACGTCTGGAAATCGTGGTTTGAAATGTAAAAAAGCCG
TACATTTTTGTTGGAAAAACGGTTACATAAAAAAGGCTCTTACACGTAAACTTTGGTCCTAGTTACAGCT
CAATGAAAAAGATAAAAATGAGAAATAGCTACATTTGGCATGTTTGACTTTCGTCATTTATCCAAGTAAT
CTTTTGGTTGAACGGAACCGGTTCTGTTTTCGGATTTTTGATAGCTAATTGAATTAATAAATTTATATTC
TTTACTAACACAAAAGGAGAAAACATATGAAAATGAAACGAGTTGCTAAGCATACAACTGCTGCTACTAG
TTCGAAGATCTGGGCTAGCAAAGGAGAAGAACTTTTCACTGGAGTTGTCCCAATTCTTGTTGAATTAGAT
GGTGATGTTAATGGGCACAAATTTTCTGTCAGTGGAGAGGGTGAAGGTGATGCTACATACGGAAAGCTTA
CCCTTAAATTTATTTGCACTACTGGAAAACTACCTGTTCCATGGCCAACACTTGTCACTACTTTGACCTA
TGGTGTTCAATGCTTTTCCCGTTATCCGGATCATATGAAACGGCATGACTTTTTCAAGAGTGCCATGCCC
GAAGGTTATGTACAGGAACGCACTATATCTTTCAAAGATGACGGGAACTACAAGACGCGTGCTGAAGTCA
AGTTTGAAGGTGATACCCTTGTTAATCGTATCGAGTTAAAAGGTATTGATTTTAAAGAAGATGGAAACAT
TCTCGGACACAAACTCGAGTACAACTATAACTCACACAATGTATACATCACGGCAGACAAACAAAAGAAT
GGAATCAAAGCTAACTTCAAAATTCGCCACAACATTGAAGATGGATCCGTTCAACTAGCAGACCATTATC
AACAAAATACTCCAATTGGCGATGGCCCTGTCCTTTTACCAGACAACCATTACCTGTCGACACAATCTGC
CCTTTCGAAAGATCCCAACGAAAAGCGTGACCACATGGTCCTTCTTGAGTTTGTAACTGCTGCTGGGATT
ACACATGGCATGGATGAGCTCTACAAATAATGAATTCGCGGCCGCATGCCGGCGGCACCTCGCTAACGGA
TTCACCACTCCAAGAATTGGAGCCAATCAATTCTTGCGGAGAACTGTGAATGCGCAAACCAACCCTTGGC
AGAACATATCCATCGCGTCCGCCATCTCCAGCAGCCGCACGCGGCGCATCTCGGGCCGCGTTGCTGGCGT
TTTTCCATAGGCTCCGCCCCCCTGACGAGCATCACAAAAATCGACGCTCAAGTCAGAGGTGGCGAAACCC
GACAGGACTATAAAGATACCAGGCGTTTCCCCCTGGAAGCTCCCTCGTGCGCTCTCCTGTTCCGACCCTG
CCGCTTACCGGATACCTGTCCGCCTTTCTCCCTTCGGGAAGCGTGGCGCTTTCTCATAGCTCACGCTGTA
GGTATCTCAGTTCGGTGTAGGTCGTTCGCTCCAAGCTGGGCTGTGTGCACGAACCCCCCGTTCAGCCCGA
CCGCTGCGCCTTATCCGGTAACTATCGTCTTGAGTCCAACCCGGTAAGACACGACTTATCGCCACTGGCA
GCAGCCACTGGTAACAGGATTAGCAGAGCGAGGTATGTAGGCGGTGCTACAGAGTTCTTGAAGTGGTGGC
CTAACTACGGCTACACTAGAAGGACAGTATTTGGTATCTGCGCTCTGCTGAAGCCAGTTACCTTCGGAAA
AAGAGTTGGTAGCTCTTGATCCGGCAAACAAACCACCGCTGGTAGCGGTGGTTTTTTTGTTTGCAAGCAG
CAGATTACGCGCAGAAAAAAAGGATCTCAAGAAGATCCTTTGATCTTTTCTACGGGGTCTGACGCTCAGT
GGAACGAAAACTCACGTTAAGGGATTTTGGTCATGAGATTATCAAAAAGGATCTTCACCTAGATCCTTTT
AAATTAAAAATGAAGTTTTAAATCAATCTAAAGTATATATGAGTAAACTTGGTCTGACAGTTACCAATGC
TTAATCAGTGAGGCACCTATCTCAGCGATCTGTCTATTTCGTTCATCCATAGTTGCCTGACTCCCCGTCG
TGTAGATAACTACGATACGGGAGGGCTTACCATCTGGCCCCAGTGCTGCAATGATACCGCGAGACCCACG
CTCACCGGCTCCAGATTTATCAGCAATAAACCAGCCAGCCGGAAGGGCCGAGCGCAGAAGTGGTCCTGCA
ACTTTATCCGCCTCCATCCAGTCTATTAATTGTTGCCGGGAAGCTAGAGTAAGTAGTTCGCCAGTTAATA
GTTTGCGCAACGTTGTTGCCATTGCTGCAGGCATCGTGGTGTCACGCTCGTCGTTTGGTATGGCTTCATT
CAGCTCCGGTTCCCAACGATCAAGGCGAGTTACATGATCCCCCATGTTGTGCAAAAAAGCGGTTAGCTCC
TTCGGTCCTCCGATCGTTGTCAGAAGTAAGTTGGCCGCAGTGTTATCACTCATGGTTATGGCAGCACTGC
ATAATTCTCTTACTGTCATGCCATCCGTAAGATGCTTTTCTGTGACTGGTGAGTACTCAACCAAGTCATT
CTGAGAATAGTGTATGCGGCGACCGAGTTGCTCTTGCCCGGCGTCAACACGGGATAATACCGCGCCACAT
AGCAGAACTTTAAAAGTGCTCATCATTGGAAAACGTTCTTCGGGGCGAAAACTCTCAAGGATCTTACCGC
TGTTGAGATCCAGTTCGATGTAACCCACTCGTGCACCCAACTGATCTTCAGCATCTTTTACTTTCACCAG
CGTTTCTGGGTGAGCAAAAACAGGAAGGCAAAATGCCGCAAAAAAGGGAATAAGGGCGACACGGAAATGT
TGAATACTCATACTCTTCCTTTTTCAATATTATTGAAGCATTTATCAGGGTTATTGTCTCATGAGCGGAT
ACATATTTGAATGTATTTAGAAAAATAAACAAATAGGGGTTCCGCGCACATTTCCCCGAAAAGTGCCACC
TGACGTCTAAGAAACCATTATTATCATGACATTAACCTATAAAAATAGGCGTATCACGAGGCCCTTTCGT
CTTCAAGAATTCCTGTTATAAAAAAAGGATCAATTTTGAACTCTCTCCCAAAGTTGATCCCTTAACGATT
TAGAAATCCCTTTGAGAATGTTTATATACATTCAAGGTAACCAGCCAACTAATGACAATGATTCCTGAAA
AAAGTAATAACAAATTACTATACAGATAAGTTGACTGATCAACTTCCATAGGTAACAACCTTTGATCAAG
TAAGGGTATGGATAATAAACCACCTACAATTGCAATACCTGTTCCCTCTGATAAAAAGCTGGTAAAGTTA
AGCAAACTCATTCCAGCACCAGCTTCCTGCTGTTTCAAGCTACTTGAAACAATTGTTGATATAACTGTTT
TGGTGAACGAAAGCCCACCTAAAACAAATACGATTATAATTGTCATGAACCATGATGTTGTTTCTAAAAG
AAAGGAAGCAGTTAAAAAGCTAACAGAAAGAAATGTAACTCCGATGTTTAACACGTATAAAGGACCTCTT
CTATCAACAAGTATCCCACCAATGTAGCCGAAAATAATGACACTCATTGTTCCAGGGAAAATAATTACAC
TTCCGATTTCGGCAGTACTTAGCTGGTGAACATCTTTCATCATATAAGGAACCATAGAGACAAACCCTGC
TACTGTTCCAAATATAATTCCCCCACAAAGAACTCCAATCATAAAAGGTATATTTTTCCCTAATCCGGGA
TCAACAAAAGGATCTGTTACTTTCCTGATATGTTTTACAAATATCAGGAATGACAGCACGCTAACGATAA
GAAAAGAAATGCTATATGATGTTGTAAACAACATAAAAAATACAATGCCTACAGACATTAGTATAATTCC
TTTGATATCAAAATGACCTTTTATCCTTACTTCTTTCTTTAATAATTTCATAAGAAACGGAACAGTGATA
ATTGTTATCATAGGAATGAGTAGAAGATAGGACCAATGAATATAATGGGCTATCATTCCACCAATCGCTG
GACCGACTCCTTCTCCCATGGCTACTATCGATCCAATAAGACCAAATGCTTTACCCCTATTTTCCTTTGG
AATATAGCGCGCAACTACAACCATTACGAGTGCTGGAAATGCAGCTGCACCAGCCCCTTGAATAAAACGA
GCCATAATAAGTAAGGAAAAGAAAGAATGGCCAACAAACCCAATTACCGACCCGAAACAATTTATTATAA
TTCCAAATAGGAGTAACCTTTTGATGCCTAATTGATCAGATAGCTTTCCATATACAGCTGTTCCAATGGA
AAAGGTTAACATAAAGGCTGTGTTCACCCAGTTTGTACTCGCAGGTGGTTTATTAAAATCATTTGCAATA
TCAGGTAATGAGACGTTCAAAACCATTTCATTTAATACGCTAAAAAAAGATAAAATGCAAAGCCAAATTA
AAATTTGGTTGTGTCGTAAATTCGATTGTGAATAGGATGTATTCACATTTCACCCTCCAATAATGAGGGC
AGACGTAGTTTATAGGGTTAATGATACGCTTCCCTCTTTTAATTGAACCCTGTTACATTCATTACACTTC
ATAATTAATTCCTCCTAAACTTGATTAAAACATTTTACCACATATAAACTAAGTTTTAAATTCAGTATTT
CATCACTTATACAACAATATGGCCCGTTTGTTGAACTACTCTTTAATAAAATAATTTTTCCGTTCCCAAT
TCCACATTGCAATAATAGAAAATCCATCTTCATCGGCTTTTTCGTCATCATCTGTATGAATCAAATCGCC
TTCTTCTGTGTCATCAAGGTTTAATTTTTTATGTATTTCTTTTAACAAACCACCATAGGAGATTAACCTT
TTACGGTGTAAACCTTCCTCCAAATCAGACAAACGTTTCAAATTCTTTTCTTCATCATCGGTCATAAAAT
CCGTATCCTTTACAGGATATTTTGCAGTTTCGTCAATTGCCGATTGTATATCCGATTTATATTTATTTTT
CGGTCGAATCATTTGAACTTTTACATTTGGATCATAGTCTAATTTCATTGCCTTTTTCCAAAATTGAATC
CATTGTTTTTGATTCACGTAGTTTTCTGTATTCTTAAAATAAGTTGGTTCCACACATACCAATACATGCA
TGTGCTGATTATAAGAATTATCTTTATTATTTATTGTCACTTCCGTTGCACGCATAAAACCAACAAGATT
TTTATTAATTTTTTTATATTGCATCATTCGGCGAAATCCTTGAGCCATATCTGACAAACTCTTATTTAAT
TCTTCGCCATCATAAACATTTTTAACTGTTAATGTGAGAAACAACCAACGAACTGTTGGCTTTTGTTTAA
TAACTTCAGCAACAACCTTTTGTGACTGAATGCCATGTTTCATTGCTCTCCTCCAGTTGCACATTGGACA
AAGCCTGGATTTACAAAACCACACTCGATACAACTTTCTTTCGCCTGTTTCACGATTTTGTTTATACTCT
AATATTTCAGCACAATCTTTTACTCTTTCAGCCTTTTTAAATTCAAGAATATGCAGAAGTTCAAAGTAAT
CAACATTAGCGATTTTCTTTTCTCTCCATGGTCTCACTTTTCCACTTTTTGTCTTGTCCACTAAAACCCT
TGATTTTTCATCTGAATAAATGCTACTATTAGGACACATAATATTAAAAGAAACCCCCATCTATTTAGTT
ATTTGTTTGGTCACTTATAACTTTAACAGATGGGGTTTTTCTGTGCAACCAATTTTAAGGGTTTTCAATA
CTTTAAAACACATACATACCAACACTTCAACGCACCTTTCAGCAACTAAAATAAAAATGACGTTATTTCT
ATATGTATCAAGATAAGAAAGAACAAGTTCAAAACCATCAAAAAAAGACACCTTTTCAGGTGCTTTTTTT
ATTTTATAAACTCATTCCCTGATCTCG
