>Addgene plasmid #48115 | pRBBm59 | addgene partial sequence | sequence record 72369 | GFP-R 5'-CCATCTAATTCAACAAGAATTGGGACAAC-3'
CTTTGCTAGCCCAGATCTTCGAACTAGTAGCAGCAGTTGTATGCTTAGCAACTCGTTTCATTTTCATATG
TTTTCTCCTTTTGTGTTAGTAAAGAATATAAATTTATTAATTCAATTAGCTATCAAAAATCCGAAAACAG
AACCGGTTCCGTTCAACCAAAAGATTACTTGGATAAATGACGAAAGTCAAACATGCCAAATGTAGCTATT
TCTCATTTTTATCTTTTTCATTGAGCTGTAACTAGGACCAAAGTTTACGTGTAAGAGCCTTTTTTATGTA
ACCGTTTTTCCAACAAAAATGTACGGCTTTTTTACATTTCAAACCACGATTTCCAGACGTTGCGTTTGAT
ACTTTCTACATGATTAAACACTTTATCTTTCCAGCATTGAAAACGCTATTCCGTTTTTTATACTTTCCGA
CCATTCTGTTTTTATCAATCTCTTGAAAAATCAGTACCTTTTTTTTATTAGCCGGACATGAAAACGTTCT
ATTCTTTTTCCTTTCTAAAGATTAGGATGATAATAATAAAGGTCTAAAGTATGTTTTCAGAAAAAAATAT
TCCTTCTTTTTACCTACTCATTTTTATCTTTTTTAATGCATTATACGCTCTCCCTTTTGTAAAAAGAGAG
AGCGTATAATGCATTTTTTGAATATTAAGAGTCTAAACCAGTTGCTTTTCCTTCACGGCTGGAATCAGCT
TAAGGAACGTACAGACGGCTTAAAAGCCTTTAAAAACGTTTTTAAGGGGTTTGTAGACAAGGTAAAGGAT
AAAACAGCACAATTCCAAGAAAAACACGATTTAGAACCTAAAAAGAACGAATTTGAACTAACTCATAACC
GAGAGGTAAAAAAAGAACGAAGTCGAGATCAGGGAATGAGTTTATAAAATAAAAAAAGCACCTGAAAAGG
TGTCTTTTTTTGATGGTTTTGAACTTGTTCTTTCTTATCT
